Addgene plasmid #233976: makeTCR_Hs.TRAV38-1
Purpose: Hs TRAV gene for makeTCR assembly
Depositing lab: Michael Platten. Depositing organization: Deutsches Krebsforschungszentrum (DKFZ). Publication: makeTCR: A Modular Platform for Rapid, Flexible, Scalable, Single-Step T Cell Receptor Synthesis. Hamberger M, Neuhoff M-T, Pietrantonio SV, Boschert T, Maldonado Torres C, Errerd A, Tan CL, Lindner JM, Platten M, Green EW. bioRxiv 2025.04.27.647198 10.1101/2025.04.27.647198.
Backbone
  Vector backbone: pmakeTCR
  Backbone manufacturer: custom
  Backbone size w/o insert (bp): 1710
  Vector type: Synthetic Biology
Growth in bacteria
  Bacterial resistance: Chloramphenicol, 25 μg/mL
  Growth temperature: 37°C
  Growth strain: DH5alpha
  Copy number: High Copy
Gene/Insert
  Gene/Insert name: TRAV38-1 (alt name: ENSG00000211816)
  Species: H. sapiens (human)
  Insert size (bp): 337
  Entrez Gene: TRAV38-1 (a.k.a. TCRAV14S2, TCRAV38S1, TRAV381)
  Promoter: n/a
  Cloning method: Restriction Enzyme; 5′ cloning site GATG (not destroyed); 3′ cloning site CTGT (not destroyed)
  Sequencing primers: 5′ M13 (-21) Forward; 3′ M13 Reverse
Resource information
  A portion of this plasmid was derived from a plasmid made by: synthetic
Terms and licenses: Academic/Nonprofit Terms; Industry Terms: Not Available to Industry
Depositor comments: Please visit https://doi.org/10.1101/2025.04.27.647198 for bioRxiv preprint.
How to cite: makeTCR_Hs.TRAV38-1 was a gift from Michael Platten (Addgene plasmid # 233976 ; http://n2t.net/addgene:233976 ; RRID:Addgene_233976)
