[The description below was written by a language model from this plasmid's Addgene catalogue record and pLannotate feature annotations shown in this document.]
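Description:
makeTCR_Hs.TRAV38-1 is a small, high-copy bacterial part plasmid (about 2.0 kb in the sequenced record) that stores a single human T cell receptor alpha variable gene segment, TRAV38-1, as a module for the makeTCR assembly system. The custom pmakeTCR backbone is minimal. It carries a ColE1/pUC-type origin of replication for maintenance in E. coli and a chloramphenicol acetyltransferase (cat) gene under its native cat promoter for chloramphenicol selection. Several short transcription terminators (tonB, T7Te, T3Te) insulate these elements from the insert region, and a short residual lacZα fragment is also annotated. M13 forward and reverse priming sites are listed for sequence verification of the insert.

The payload is a synthetic insert of roughly 337 bp encoding the TRAV38-1 V region. It has no promoter, so the plasmid is a donor of a coding part and not an expression construct. The insert is bounded by defined four-base junctions at its 5′ and 3′ ends, which are recorded as preserved cloning sites. This layout fits release of the segment by restriction digestion and its directional ligation to other modules, although the record does not name the enzyme used. The automated annotation labels the insert as a fragment of TRDV1, a delta-chain V region. This most likely reflects similarity among TCR variable-domain sequences in the annotation database, since the catalogue entry identifies the insert as TRAV38-1. The intended use is as one member of a library of human V-gene parts, combined with other components to build full-length TCR chains in a modular, single-step synthesis workflow.
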