Features (pLannotate 1.2.2; 8 found; start..end, strand, type, name):
     60..344     +  CDS            TRDV1 (fragment): TRDV1_HUMAN - Experimental evidence at protein level: Swiss-Prot protein existence level 1. V region of the variable domain of T cell receptor (TR) delta chain that participates in the antigen recognition (PubMed:24600447). Gamma-delta TRs recognize a variety of self and foreign non-peptide antigens frequently expressed at the epithelial boundaries between the host and external environment, including endogenous lipids presented by MH-like protein CD1D and phosphoantigens presented by butyrophilin-like molecule BTN3A1. Upon antigen recognition induces rapid, innate-like immune responses involve
    432..463     +  terminator     tonB terminator: bidirectional E. coli tonB-P14 transcription terminator
    464..566     +  promoter       cat promoter: promoter of the E. coli cat gene encoding chloramphenicol acetyltransferase
    567..1223    +  CDS            cat: CAT_ECOLX - Experimental evidence at protein level: Swiss-Prot protein existence level 1. This enzyme is an effector of chloramphenicol resistance in bacteria. From Escherichia coli. This protein is used as a marker in many commonly used cloning vectors, such as pACYC184.
   1250..1277    +  terminator     T7Te terminator: phage T7 early transcription terminator
   1289..1876    -  rep_origin     ori: high-copy-number ColE1/pMB1/pBR322/pUC origin of replication
   1898..1927    -  terminator     T3Te terminator: phage T3 early transcription terminator
   1999..2018    -  CDS            lacZα (fragment): LacZα fragment of β-galactosidase; lacZ fragment
>Addgene plasmid #233976 | makeTCR_Hs.TRAV38-1 | addgene full sequence | sequence record 468298 | Addgene NGS Result
CGTCTCAGATGACACGAGTTAGCTTGCTGTGGGCAGTCGTTGTCTCCACCTGTCTTGAATCCGGCATGGC
CCAGACAGTCACTCAGTCTCAACCAGAGATGTCTGTGCAGGAGGCAGAGACTGTGACCCTGAGTTGCACA
TATGACACCAGTGAGAATAATTATTATTTGTTCTGGTACAAGCAGCCTCCCAGCAGGCAGATGATTCTCG
TTATTCGCCAAGAAGCTTATAAGCAACAGAATGCAACGGAGAATCGTTTCTCTGTGAACTTCCAGAAAGC
AGCCAAATCCTTCAGTCTCAAGATCTCAGACTCACAGCTGGGGGACACTGCGATGTATTTCTGTTGAGAC
GCAGGGAAGATGGCCGCGAAGAAAACGTCATAGCTGTTTCCTGACTGACCATTTAAATCATACCTGACCT
CCATAGCAGAAAGTCAAAAGCCTCCGACCGGAGGCTTTTGACTTGATCGGCACGTAAGAGGTTCCAACTT
TCACCATAATGAAATAAGATCACTACCGGGCGTATTTTTTGAGTTATCGAGATTTTCAGGAGCTAAGGAA
GCTAAAATGGAGAAAAAAATCACTGGATATACCACCGTTGATATATCCCAATGGCATCGTAAAGAACATT
TTGAGGCATTTCAGTCAGTTGCTCAATGTACCTATAACCAGACCGTTCAGCTGGATATTACGGCCTTTTT
AAAGACCGTAAAGAAAAATAAGCACAAGTTTTATCCGGCCTTTATTCACATTCTTGCCCGCCTGATGAAT
GCTCATCCGGAATTTCGTATGGCAATGAAAGACGGTGAGCTGGTGATATGGGATAGTGTTCACCCTTGTT
ACACCGTTTTCCATGAGCAAACTGAAACGTTTTCATCGCTCTGGAGTGAATACCACGACGATTTCCGGCA
GTTTCTACACATATATTCGCAAGATGTGGCGTGTTACGGTGAAAACCTGGCCTATTTCCCTAAAGGGTTT
ATTGAGAATATGTTTTTTGTCTCAGCCAATCCCTGGGTGAGTTTCACCAGTTTTGATTTAAACGTGGCCA
ATATGGACAACTTCTTCGCCCCCGTTTTCACCATGGGCAAATATTATACGCAAGGCGACAAGGTGCTGAT
GCCGCTGGCGATTCAGGTTCATCATGCCGTTTGTGATGGCTTCCATGTCGGCAGAATGCTTAATGAATTA
CAACAGTACTGCGATGAGTGGCAGGGCGGGGCGTAATGAGGGCCCAAATGTAATCACCTGGCTCACCTTC
GGGTGGGCCTTTCTGCGTTGCTGGCGTTTTTCCATAGGCTCCGCCCCCCTGACGAGCATCACAAAAATCG
ATGCTCAAGTCAGAGGTGGCGAAACCCGACAGGACTATAAAGATACCAGGCGTTTCCCCCTGGAAGCTCC
CTCGTGCGCTCTCCTGTTCCGACCCTGCCGCTTACCGGATACCTGTCCGCCTTTCTCCCTTCGGGAAGCG
TGGCGCTTTCTCATAGCTCACGCTGTAGGTATCTCAGTTCGGTGTAGGTCGTTCGCTCCAAGCTGGGCTG
TGTGCACGAACCCCCCGTTCAGCCCGACCGCTGCGCCTTATCCGGTAACTATCGTCTTGAGTCCAACCCG
GTAAGACACGACTTATCGCCACTGGCAGCAGCCACTGGTAACAGGATTAGCAGAGCGAGGTATGTAGGCG
GTGCTACAGAGTTCTTGAAGTGGTGGCCTAACTACGGCTACACTAGAAGAACAGTATTTGGTATCTGCGC
TCTGCTGAAGCCAGTTACCTCGGAAAAAGAGTTGGTAGCTCTTGATCCGGCAAACAAACCACCGCTGGTA
GCGGTGGTTTTTTTGTTTGCAAGCAGCAGATTACGCGCAGAAAAAAAGGATCTCAAGAAGATCCTTTGAT
TTTCTACCGAAGAAAGGCCCACCCGTGAAGGTGAGCCAGTGAGTTGATTGCAGTCCAGTTACGCTGGAGT
CTGAGGCTCGTCCTGAATGATATCAAGCTTGAATTCGTTTGTAAAACGACGGCCAGTGCTAACCGTATCG
CATTGGCCATACCTACA
